>Addgene plasmid #32097 | pADL* | depositor full sequence | sequence record 36258 | pADL* sequence 5947 bps
CCTGCAGGGCCTGAAATAACCTCTGAAAGAGGAACTTGGTTAGGTACCTTCTGAGGCTGAAAGAACCAGC
TGTGGAATGTGTGTCAGTTAGGGTGTGGAAAGTCCCCAGGCTCCCCAGCAGGCAGAAGTATGCAAAGCAT
GCATCTCAATTAGTCAGCAACCAGGTGTGGAAAGTCCCCAGGCTCCCCAGCAGGCAGAAGTATGCAAAGC
ATGCATCTCAATTAGTCAGCAACCATAGTCCCACTAGTTCCGCCAGAGCGCGCGAGGGCCTCCAGCGGCC
GCCCCTCCCCCACAGCAGGGGCGGGGTCCCGCGCCCACCGGAAGGAGCGGGCTCGGGGCGGGCGGCGCTG
ATTGGCCGGGGCGGGCCTGACGCCGACGCGGCTATAAGAGACCACAAGCGACCCGCAGGGCCAGACGTTC
TTCGCCGAAGCTTGCCGTCAGAACGCAGGTGAGGGGCGGGTGTGGCTTCCGCGGGCCGCCGAGCTGGAGG
TCCTGCTCCGAGCGGGCCGGGCCCCGCTGTCGTCGGCGGGGATTAGCTGCGAGCATTCCCGCTTCGAGTT
GCGGGCGGCGCGGGAGGCAGAGTGCGAGGCCTAGCGGCAACCCCGTAGCCTCGCCTCGTGTCCGGCTTGA
GGCCTAGCGTGGTGTCCGCGCCGCCGCCGCGTGCTACTCCGGCCGCACTCTGGTCTTTTTTTTTTTTGTT
GTTGTTGCCCTGCTGCCTTCGATTGCCGTTCAGCAATAGGGGCTAACAAAGGGAGGGTGCGGGGCTTGCT
CGCCCGGAGCCCGGAGAGGTCATGGTTGGGGAGGAATGGAGGGACAGGAGTGGCGGCTGGGGCCCGCCCG
CCTTCGGAGCACATGTCCGACGCCACCTGGATGGGGCGAGGCCTGGGGTTTTTCCCGAAGCAACCAGGCT
GGGGTTAGCGTGCCGAGGCCATGTGGCCCCAGCACCCGGCACGATCTGGCTTGGCGGCGCCGCGTTGCCC
TGCCTCCCTAACTAGGGTGAGGCCATCCCGTCCGGCACCAGTTGCGTGCGTGGAAAGATGGCCGCTCCCG
GGCCCTGTTGCAAGGAGCTCAAAATGGAGGACGCGGCAGCCCGGTGGAGCGGGCGGGTGAGTCACCCACA
CAAAGGAAGAGGGCCTGGTCCCTCACCGGCTGCTGCTTCCTGTGACCCCGTGGTCCTATCGGCCGCAATA
GTCACCTCGGGCTTTTGAGCACGGCTAGTCGCGGCGGGGGGAGGGGATGTAATGGCGTTGGAGTTTGTTC
ACATTTGGTGGGTGGAGACTAGTCAGGCCAGCCTGGCGCTGGAAGTCATTTTTGGAATTTGTCCCCTTGA
GTTTTGAGCGGAGCTAATTCTCGGGCTTCTTAGCGGTTCAAAGGTATCTTTTAAACCCTTTTTTAGGTGT
TGTGAAAACCACCGCTAATTCAAAGCAACCGGTGATATCATGGATTTAGTCCTAAATAGGAAAGAAAGAG
AGGCTCTCTGCAAGCTTTTAGAGATTGCTCCTAATTGTTATGGCAACATCCCTCTGATGAAAGCTGCTTT
CAAAAGAAGCTGCTTAAAGCATCACCCTGATAAAGGGGGAAATCCTGTTATAATGATGGAATTGAACACC
CTTTGGAGCAAATTCCAGCAAAATATCCACAAGCTCAGAAGTGACTTCTCTATGTTTGATGAGGTTGACG
AGGCCCCTATATATGGGACCACTAAATTCAAAGAATGGTGGAGATCAGGAGGATTCAGCTTCGGGAAGGC
ATATGAATATGGGCCCAATCCACACGGGACCAACTCAAGATCCAGAAAGCCTTCCTCCAATGCATCCAGG
GGAGCCCCCAGTGGAAGCTCACCACCCCACAGCCAGAGCTCTTCCTCTGGGTATGGGTCCTTCTCAGCGT
CCCAGGCTTCAGACTCCCAGTCCAGAGGACCCGATATACCTCCCGAACACCATGAGGAGCCCACCTCATC
CTCTGGATCCAGTAGCAGAGAGGAGACCACCAATTCAGGAAGAGAATCCAGCACACCCAATGGAACCAGT
GTACCTAGAAATTCTTCCAGAACGGATGGCACCTGGGAGGATCTCTTCTGCGATGAATCACTTTCCTCCC
CTGAGCCTCCCTCGTCCTCTGAGGAGCCTGAGGAGCCCCCCTCCTCAAGAAGCTCGCCCCGGCAGCCCCC
GTCTTCCTCTGCCGAGGAGGCCTCGTCATCTCAGTTTACAGATGAGGAATACAGATCCTCCTCCTTCACC
ACCCCGAAGACCCCTCCTCCATTCTCAAGAAAGCGAAAATTTGGGGGGTCCCGAAGCTCTGCAAGCTCTG
CTAGTTCAGCAAGTTTTACAAGCACTCCACCAAAGCCAAAAAAGAACAGAGAAACTCCTGTTCCTACTGA
TTTTCCTATTGATCTTTCTGATTATCTTAGCCATGCTGTGTACAGTAATAAAACAGTCTCCTGTTTTGCC
ATTTATACTACTTCTGATAAAGCTATAGAGTTATATGATAAGATTGAGAAATTTAAAGTTGATTTTAAAA
GCAGGCATGCCTGTGAATTAGGATGTATTTTATTGTTTATAACTTTATCAAAGCATAGAGTATCTGCTAT
TAAGAATTTTTGCTCTACCTTCTGCACTATAAGCTTTTTAATTTGTAAAGGAGTGAATAAGATGCCTGAA
ATGTATAATAATTTATGCAAGCCCCCTTACAAATTACTGCAAGAGAATAAGCCACTGCTAAATTATGAAT
TTCAAGAAAAAGAAAAAGAGGCCAGCTGTAATTGGAATTTAGTTGCTGAATTTGCTTGTGAATATGAGCT
AGACGACCACTTTATTATCTTAGCCCATTATCTAGACTTTGCAAAACCATTTCCTTGCCAAAAGTGTGAA
AACAGATCTCGCCTCAAACCTCACAAGGCTCATGAGGCTCATCATTCTAATGCTAAGCTATTTTATGAAT
CTAAATCTCAGAAAACCATTTGCCAACAAGCCGCAGACACTGTTCTAGCCAAAAGGAGGTTAGAGATGCT
GGAAATGACCAGGACAGAAATGCTATGTAAGAAGTTTAAGAAGCACCTAGAGAGATTAAGAGATTTAGAT
ACAATAGATCTACTGTATTATATGGGTGGTGTGGCCTGGTACTGCTGCTTATTTGAAGAGTTTGAAAAGA
AGCTGCAGAAAATTATTCAATTATTAACAGAGAATATACCTAAGTATAGAAACATTTGGTTTAAAGGGCC
TATTAACAGTGGAAAAACAAGCTTTGCTGCAGCCTTAATAGATTTGCTAGAAGGGAAGGCCTTGAATATA
AACTGTCCATCTGATAAGCTGCCTTTTGAACTAGGATGTGCTTTGGATAAATTTATGGTTGTTTTTGAGG
ATGTGAAAGGGCAAAATAGCCTAAATAAAGATCTGCAACCAGGGCAAGGAATAAATAACCTTGATAACTT
AAGAGATCATCTAGATGGTGCTGTAGCTGTAAGCTTAGAGAAGAAGCATGTGAATAAAAAGCATCAGATT
TTTCCTCCTTGTATTGTTACTGCTAATGATTATTTTATTCCCAAAACATTAATAGCAAGATTTAGTTATA
CTTTACACTTCAGCCCAAAAGCAAATCTTCGCGATTCCCTGGATCAGAACATGGAAATAAGAAAAAGAAG
AATTCTTCAAAGTGGAACCACTTTATTGCTTTGTCTTATTTGGTGCTTGCCTGATACAACCTTTAAGCCT
TGCTTACAAGAAGAAATTAAAAACTGGAAGCAAATTTTACAGAGTGAAATATCATATGGTAAATTTTGTC
AAATGATAGAAAATGTAGAAGCTGGTCAGGACCCTCTGCTCAATATTCTTATTGAGGAAGAGGGCCCTGA
GGAAACTGAAGAAACCCAAGATTCTGGTACTTTTTCTCAATAATAGCTCGAGTCTAGAGGGCCCGCGGTT
CGAAGGTAAGCCTATCCCTAACCCTCTCCTCGGTCTCGATTCTACGCGTATCGATTGTCGACCCTAGGAG
CAGGTTTCCCCAATGACACAAAACGTGCAACTTGAAACTCCGCCTGGTCTTTCCAGGTCTAGAGGGGTAA
CACTTTGTACTGCGTTTGGCTCCACGCTCGATCCACTGGCGAGTGTTAGTAACAGCACTGTTGCTTCGTA
GCGGAGCATGACGGCCGTGGGAACTCCTCCTTGGTAACAAGGACCCACGGGGCCAAAAGCCACGCCCACA
CGGGCCCGTCATGTGTGCAACCCCAGCACGGCGACTTTACTGCGAAACCCACTTTAAAGTGACATTGAAA
CTGGTACCCACACACTGGTGACAGGCTAAGGATGCCCTTCAGGTACCCCGAGGTAACACGCGACACTCGG
GATCTGAGAAGGGGACTGGGGCTTCTATAAAAGCGCTCGGTTTAAAAAGCTTCTATGCCTGAATAGGTGA
CCGGAGGTCGGCACCTTTCCTTTGCAATTACTGACCCTATGAATACAACTGACTGTTTGACAATTAATCA
TCGGCATAGTATATCGGCATAGTATAATACGACTCACTATAGGAGGGCCATCATGGCCAAGTTGACCAGT
GCCGTTCCGGTGCTCACCGCGCGCGACGTCGCCGGAGCGGTCGAGTTCTGGACCGACCGGCTCGGGTTCT
CCCGGGACTTCGTGGAGGACGACTTCGCCGGTGTGGTCCGGGACGACGTGACCCTGTTCATCAGCGCGGT
CCAGGACCAGGTGGTGCCGGACAACACCCTGGCCTGGGTGTGGGTGCGCGGCCTGGACGAGCTGTACGCC
GAGTGGTCGGAGGTCGTGTCCACGAACTTCCGGGACGCCTCCGGGCCGGCCATGACCGAGATCGGCGAGC
AGCCGTGGGGGCGGGAGTTCGCCCTGCGCGACCCGGCCGGCAACTGCGTGCACTTCGTGGCCGAGGAGCA
GGACTGACCGACGCCGACCAACACCGCCGGTCCGACGCGGCCCGACGGGTCCGAGGGGGGTCGACGATCC
AGACATGATAAGATACATTGATGAGTTTGGACAAACCACAACTAGAATGCAGTGAAAAAAATGCTTTATT
TGTGAAATTTGTGATGCTATTGCTTTATTTGTAACCATTATAAGCTGCAATAAACAAGTTAACAACAACA
ATTGCATTCATTTTATGTTTCAGGTTCAGGGGGAGGTGTGGGAGGTTTTTTAAAGCAAGTAAAACCTCTA
CAAATGTGGTATGGAAATGTTAATTAACTAGCCATGACCAAAATCCCTTAACGTGAGTTTTCGTTCCACT
GAGCGTCAGACCCCGTAGAAAAGATCAAAGGATCTTCTTGAGATCCTTTTTTTCTGCGCGTAATCTGCTG
CTTGCAAACAAAAAAACCACCGCTACCAGCGGTGGTTTGTTTGCCGGATCAAGAGCTACCAACTCTTTTT
CCGAAGGTAACTGGCTTCAGCAGAGCGCAGATACCAAATACTGTTCTTCTAGTGTAGCCGTAGTTAGGCC
ACCACTTCAAGAACTCTGTAGCACCGCCTACATACCTCGCTCTGCTAATCCTGTTACCAGTGGCTGCTGC
CAGTGGCGATAAGTCGTGTCTTACCGGGTTGGACTCAAGACGATAGTTACCGGATAAGGCGCAGCGGTCG
GGCTGAACGGGGGGTTCGTGCACACAGCCCAGCTTGGAGCGAACGACCTACACCGAACTGAGATACCTAC
AGCGTGAGCTATGAGAAAGCGCCACGCTTCCCGAAGGGAGAAAGGCGGACAGGTATCCGGTAAGCGGCAG
GGTCGGAACAGGAGAGCGCACGAGGGAGCTTCCAGGGGGAAACGCCTGGTATCTTTATAGTCCTGTCGGG
TTTCGCCACCTCTGACTTGAGCGTCGATTTTTGTGATGCTCGTCAGGGGGGCGGAGCCTATGGAAAAACG
CCAGCAACGCGGCCTTTTTACGGTTCCTGGCCTTTTGCTGGCCTTTTGCTCACATGTTCTTAATTAA
Features (pLannotate 1.2.2; 11 found; start..end, strand, type, name):
     51..242     +  promoter       SV40 promoter (fragment): SV40 enhancer and early promoter
    449..1396    +  intron         mEF-1α intron: intron upstream of the start codon of mouse EF-1α
   2728..2745    -  promoter       TEF1 promoter (fragment): S. cerevisiae TEF1; promoter for EF-1α
   3925..3966    +  CDS            V5 tag: epitope tag from simian virus 5
   3989..4433    +  misc_feature   FMDV IRES: internal ribosome entry site (IRES) of the foot-and-mouth disease virus
   4467..4485    +  promoter       tac promoter (fragment): strong E. coli promoter; hybrid between the trp and lac UV5 promoters
   4505..4523    +  promoter       T7 promoter: promoter for bacteriophage T7 RNA polymerase
   4533..4907    +  CDS            BleoR: antibiotic-binding protein; Sh ble from Streptoalloteichus hindustanus; confers resistance to bleomycin, phleomycin, and Zeocin™
   4966..5100    -  polyA_signal   SV40 poly(A) signal: SV40 polyadenylation signal
   5123..5194    -  CDS            large T antigen (fragment): large T antigen from SV40 (simian virus 40)
   5288..5876    +  rep_origin     ori: high-copy-number ColE1/pMB1/pBR322/pUC origin of replication
