[The description below was written by a language model from this plasmid's Addgene catalogue record and pLannotate feature annotations shown in this document.]
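Description:
pADL* is a mammalian expression plasmid built on the InvivoGen pMONO-zeo backbone that carries the Large T antigen gene of Merkel cell polyomavirus (MCV/MCPyV). The roughly 2.45 kb insert sits between retained EcoRV and MluI sites. It has been modified in two ways: the splice sites used to generate the 57kT isoform were silently mutated, which should limit production of that alternatively spliced product without changing the Large T coding sequence, and a P156S change brings the protein into line with the consensus sequence. The plasmid replicates at high copy in E. coli from a ColE1/pUC-type origin.

The annotated 5,947 nt sequence shows a single-transcript ("mono") layout. Upstream of the insert region are a fragment of the SV40 enhancer/early promoter and the mouse EF-1α intron, consistent with a composite promoter, although the core promoter element itself is not annotated. The T antigen insert has no annotation of its own but fits the unannotated stretch ahead of a V5 epitope tag; the record does not state whether the tag is fused in frame to the T antigen. Downstream, an FMDV IRES links expression of the Sh ble (BleoR) gene to the same mammalian transcript, so Zeocin selection in mammalian cells enriches for cells expressing the insert. Short bacterial promoter elements (tac fragment and T7 matches) lie immediately upstream of BleoR and probably drive Zeocin resistance in E. coli. An SV40 polyadenylation signal is annotated after the cassette, on the reverse strand, with a small adjacent SV40 large T fragment that belongs to that region. The very short yeast TEF1 promoter hit within the insert region is probably a spurious match.

The associated publication concerns MCV infectious entry, but the record does not spell out how the plasmid was used there; it would supply MCV Large T antigen in transfected cells.
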