Addgene plasmid #32097: pADL*
Depositing lab: Christopher Buck. Depositing organization: National Cancer Institute (NCI). Publication: Glycosaminoglycans and sialylated glycans sequentially facilitate merkel cell polyomavirus infectious entry. Schowalter RM, Pastrana DV, Buck CB. PLoS Pathog. 2011 Jul;7(7):e1002161. Epub 2011 Jul 28. 10.1371/journal.ppat.1002161 PubMed 21829355.
Backbone
  Vector backbone: pMONO-zeo
  Backbone manufacturer: InvivoGen
  Backbone size w/o insert (bp): 3429
  Vector type: Mammalian Expression
  Selectable markers: Zeocin
Growth in bacteria
  Bacterial resistance: Bleocin (Zeocin), 50 μg/mL
  Growth temperature: 37°C
  Growth strain: DH5alpha
  Copy number: High Copy
Gene/Insert
  Gene/Insert name: MCV Large T antigen (alt names: MCPyV; Merkel Cell Polyomavirus)
  Species: virus
  Insert size (bp): 2453
  Mutation: 57kT splice sites silently mutated, P156S to match consensus
  Cloning method: Restriction Enzyme; 5′ cloning site EcoRV (not destroyed); 3′ cloning site MluI (not destroyed)
  Sequencing primers: 5′ TGAGCGGAGCTAATTCTCG
Terms and licenses: Academic/Nonprofit Terms; Industry Terms: Not Available to Industry
Depositor comments: Please consult laboratory website, http://home.ccr.cancer.gov/Lco/plasmids.asp, for more information.
How to cite: pADL* was a gift from Christopher Buck (Addgene plasmid # 32097 ; http://n2t.net/addgene:32097 ; RRID:Addgene_32097)
