>Addgene plasmid #32097 | pADL* | addgene partial sequence | sequence record 38693 | pMONO-F (5' TGAGCGGAGCTAATTCTCG 3')
CCTAAATAGGAAAGAAAGAGAGGCTCTCTGCAAGCTTTTAGAGATTGCTCCTAATTGTTATGGCAACATC
CCTCTGATGAAAGCTGCTTTCAAAAGAAGCTGCTTAAAGCATCACCCTGATAAAGGGGGAAATCCTGTTA
TAATGATGGAATTGAACACCCTTTGGAGCAAATTCCAGCAAAATATCCACAAGCTCAGAAGTGACTTCTC
TATGTTTGATGAGGTTGACGAGGCCCCTATATATGGGACCACTAAATTCAAAGAATGGTGGAGATCAGGA
GGATTCAGCTTCGGGAAGGCATATGAATATGGGCCCAATCCACACGGGACCAACTCAAGATCCAGAAAGC
CTTCCTCCAATGCATCCAGGGGAGCCCCCAGTGGAAGCTCACCACCCCACAGCCAGAGCTCTTCCTCTGG
GTATGGGTCCTTCTCAGCGTCCCAGGCTTCAGACTCCCAGTCCAGAGGACCCGATATACCTCCCGAACAC
CATGAGGAACCCACCTCATCCTCTGGATCCAGTAGCAGAGAGGAGACCACCAATTCAGGAAGAGAATCCA
GCACACCCAATGGAACCAGTGTACCTAGAAATTCTTCCAGAACGGATGGCACCTGGGAGGATCTCTTCTG
CGATGAATCACTTTCCTCCCCTGAGCCTCCCTCGTCCTCTGAGGAGCCTGAGGAGCCCCCCTCCTCAAGA
AGCTCGCCCCGGCAGCCCCCGTCTTCCTCTGCCGAGGAGGCCTCGTCATCTCAGTTTACAGATGAGGAAT
ACAGATCCTCCT
