>Addgene plasmid #32097 | pADL* | addgene partial sequence | sequence record 39085 | MCV-hVam6p-F 5'-ATACCTCCCGAACACCATGA-3'
TAGCAGAGAGGAGACCACCAATTCAGGAAGAGAATCCAGCACACCCAATGGAACCAGTGTACCTAGAAAT
TCTTCCAGAACGGATGGCACCTGGGAGGATCTCTTCTGCGATGAATCACTTTCCTCCCCTGAGCCTCCCT
CGTCCTCTGAGGAGCCTGAGGAGCCCCCCTCCTCAAGAAGCTCGCCCCGGCAGCCCCCGTCTTCCTCTGC
CGAGGAGGCCTCGTCATCTCAGTTTACAGATGAGGAATACAGATCCTCCTCCTTCACCACCCCGAAGACC
CCTCCTCCATTCTCAAGAAAGCGAAAATTTGGGGGGTCCCGAAGCTCTGCAAGCTCTGCTAGTTCAGCAA
GTTTTACAAGCACTCCACCAAAGCCAAAAAAGAACAGAGAAACTCCTGTTCCTACTGATTTTCCTATTGA
TCTTTCTGATTATCTTAGCCATGCTGTGTACAGTAATAAAACAGTCTCCTGTTTTGCCATTTATACTACT
TCTGATAAAGCTATAGAGTTATATGATAAGATTGAGAAATTTAAAGTTGATTTTAAAAGCAGGCATGCCT
GTGAATTAGGATGTATTTTATTGTTTATAACTTTATCAAAGCATAGAGTATCTGCTATTAAGAATTTTTG
CTCTACCTTCTGCACTATAAGCTTTTTAATTTGTAAAGGAGTGAATAAGATGCCTGAAATGTATAATAAT
TTATGCAAGCCCCCTTACAAATTACTGCAAGAGAATAAGCCACTGCTAAATTATGAATTTCAAGAAAAAG
AAAAAGAGGCCAGCTGTATGATA
